>Addgene plasmid #179408 | pv6_MECP2_MBD-R106W | addgene full sequence | sequence record 370521 | Addgene NGS Result
TCGCGCGTTTCGGTGATGACGGTGAAAACCTCTGACACATGCAGCTCCCGGAGACGGTCACAGCTTGTCT
GTAAGCGGATGCCGGGAGCAGACAAGCCCGTCAGGGCGCGTCAGCGGGTGTTGGCGGGTGTCGGGGCTGG
CTTAACTATGCGGCATCAGAGCAGATTGTACTGAGAGTGCACCATATGCGGTGTGAAATACCGCACAGAT
GCGTAAGGAGAAAATACCGCATCAGGCGCCATTCGCCATTCAGGCTGCGCAACTGTTGGGAAGGGCGATC
GGTGCGGGCCTCTTCGCTATTACGCCAGCTGGCGAAAGGGGGATGTGCTGCAAGGCGATTAAGTTGGGTA
ACGCCAGGGTTTTCCCAGTCACGACGTTGTAAAACGACGGCCAGTGAATTCTCGAGCCATAACTTCGTAT
AATGTATACTATACGAAGTTATATCGGACATTGATTATTGACTAGTTATTAATAGTAATCAATTACGGGG
TCATTAGTTCATAGCCCATATATGGAGTTCCGCGTTACATAACTTACGGTAAATGGCCCGCCTGGCTGAC
CGCCCAACGACCCCCGCCCATTGACGTCAATAATGACGTATGTTCCCATAGTAACGCCAATAGGGACTTT
CCATTGACGTCAATGGGTGGAGTATTTACGGTAAACTGCCCACTTGGCAGTACATCAAGTGTATCATATG
CCAAGTACGCCCCCTATTGACGTCAATGACGGTAAATGGCCCGCCTGGCATTATGCCCAGTACATGACCT
TATGGGACTTTCCTACTTGGCAGTACATCTACGTATTAGTCATCGCTATTACCATGGTCGAGGTGAGCCC
CACGTTCTGCTTCACTCTCCCCATCTCCCCCCCCTCCCCACCCCCAATTTTGTATTTATTTATTTTTTAA
TTATTTTGTGCAGCGATGGGGGCGGGGGGGGGGGGGGSGCGCGCCRGGSGGGGSGGGGSGGGGSGRGGGG
SGGGGSGGGGSGRGGCGGAGAGGTGCGGCGGCAGCCAATCAGAGCGGCGCGCTCCGAAAGTTTCCTTTTA
TGGCGAGGCGGCGGCGGCGGCGGCCCTATAAAAAGCGAAGCGCGCGGCGGGCGGGAGTCGCTGCGCGCTG
CCTTCGCCCCGTGCCCCGCTCCGCCGCCGCCTCGCGCCGCCCGCCCCGGCTCTGACTGACCGCGTTACTC
CCACAGGTGAGCGGGCGGGACGGCCCTTCTCCTCCGGGCTGTAATTAGCGCTTGGTTTAATGACGGCTTG
TTTCTTTTCTGTGGCTGCGTGAAAGCCTTGAGGGGCTCCGGGAGGGCCCTTTGTGCGGGGGGAGCGGCTC
GGGGGGTGCGTGCGTGTGTGTGTGCGTGGGGAGCGCCGCGTGCGGCTCCGCGCTGCCCGGCGGCTGTGAG
CGCTGCGGGCGCGGCGCGGGGCTTTGTGCGCTCCGCAGTGTGCGCGAGGGGAGCGCGGCCGGGGGCGGTG
CCCCGCGGTGCGGGGGGGGCTGCGAGGGGAACAAAGGCTGCGTGCGGGGTGTGTGCGTGGGGGGGTGAGC
AGGGGGTGTGGGCGCGTCGGTCGGGCTGCAACCCCCCCTGCACCCCCCTCCCCGAGTTGCTGAGCACGGC
CCGGCTTCGGGTGCGGGGCTCCGTACGGGGCGTGGCGCGGGGCTCGCCGTGCCGGGCGGGGGGTGGCGGC
AGGTGGGGGTGCCGGGCGGGGCGGGGCCGCCTCGGGCCGGGGAGGGCTCGGGGGAGGGGCGCGGCGGCCC
CCGGAGCGCCGGCGGCTGTCGAGGCGCGGCGAGCCGCAGCCATTGCCTTTTATGGTAATCGTGCGAGAGG
GCGCAGGGACTTCCTTTGTCCCAAATCTGTGCGGAGCCGAAATCTGGGAGGCGCCGCCGCACCCCCTCTA
GCGGGCGCGGGGCGAAGCGGTGCGGCGCCGGCAGGAAGGAAATGGGCGGGGAGGGCCTTCGTGCGTCGCC
GCGCCGCCGTCCCCTTCTCCCTCTCCAGCCTCGGGGCTGTCCGCGGGGGGACGGCTGCCTTCGGGGGGGA
CGGGGCAGGGCGGGGTTCGGCTTCTGGCGTGTGACCGGCGGCTCTAGAGCCTCTGCTAACCATGTTCATG
CCTTCTTCTTTTTCCTACAGCTCCTGGGCAACGTGCTGGTTATTGTGCTGTCTCATCATTTTGGCAAAGA
ATTCTAGCATGGCTGGTGGCCTGAATGACATCTTTGAGGCCCAGAAGATCGAGTGGCATGAGAACCTGTA
CTTCCAGGGAGTCGACGAAGAGTCTGGTTCTGTTTCTGGTGGTGATAAACAGCGGCGCTCCATTATCCGT
GACCGGGGACCTATGTATGATGACCCCACCTTGCCTGAAGGTTGGACATGGAAGCTTAAACAAAGGAAGT
CTGGCCGATCTGCTGGAAAGTATGATGTATATTTGATCAATCCCCAGGGAAAAGCTTTTCGCTCTAAAGT
AGAATTGATTGCATACTTTGAAAAGGTGGGAGACACCTCCTTGGACCCTAATGATTTTGACTTCACGGTA
ACTGGGAGAGGGAGCCCCTCCAGGAGAGAGCAGAAACCAATCGGTGGCGGAGGCTCTGGAGGTGGAGGCT
CCGCACCCCCCAAAAAGAAACGCAAGGTTGGATACCGGGATCCACCGGTCGCCACCGTGAGCAAGGGCGA
GGAGCTGTTCACCGGGGTGGTGCCCATCCTGGTCGAGCTGGACGGCGACGTAAACGGCCACAAGTTCAGC
GTGTCCGGCGAGGGCGAGGGCGATGCCACCTACGGCAAGCTGACCCTGAAGTTCATCTGCACCACCGGCA
AGCTGCCCGTGCCCTGGCCCACCCTCGTGACCACCCTGACCTACGGCGTGCAGTGCTTCAGCCGCTACCC
CGACCACATGAAGCAGCACGACTTCTTCAAGTCCGCCATGCCCGAAGGCTACGTCCAGGAGCGCACCATC
TTCTTCAAGGACGACGGCAACTACAAGACCCGCGCCGAGGTGAAGTTCGAGGGCGACACCCTGGTGAACC
GCATCGAGCTGAAGGGCATCGACTTCAAGGAGGACGGCAACATCCTGGGGCACAAGCTGGAGTACAACTA
CAACAGCCACAACGTCTATATCATGGCCGACAAGCAGAAGAACGGCATCAAGGTGAACTTCAAGATCCGC
CACAACATCGAGGACGGCAGCGTGCAGCTCGCCGACCACTACCAGCAGAACACCCCCATCGGCGACGGCC
CCGTGCTGCTGCCCGACAACCACTACCTGAGCACCCAGTCCGCCCTGAGCAAAGACCCCAACGAGAAGCG
CGATCACATGGTCCTGCTGGAGTTCGTGACCGCCGCCGGGATCACTCTCGGCATGGACGAGCTGTACAAG
TAAAGCGAGCTCGACAGATCTAGGAGCGGTTAACGAGGTAGCGGCCGCCGAAGCCGCTTGGAATAAGGCC
GGTGTGCGTTTGTCTATATGTTATTTTCCACCATATTGCCGTCTTTTGGCAATGTGAGGGCCCGGAAACC
TGGCCCTGTCTTCTTGACGAGCATTCCTAGGGGTCTTTCCCCTCTCGCCAAAGGAATGCAAGGTCTGTTG
AATGTCGTGAAGGAAGCAGTTCCTCTGGAAGCTTCTTGAAGACAAACAACGTCTGTAGCGACCCTTTGCA
GGCAGCGGAACCCCCCACCTGGCGACAGGTGCCTCTGCGGCCAAAAGCCACGTGTATAAGATACACCTGC
AAAGGCGGCACAACCCCAGTGCCACGTTGTGAGTTGGATAGTTGTGGAAAGAGTCAAATGGCTCTCCTCA
AGCGTATTCAACAAGGGGCTGAAGGATGCCCAGAAGGTACCCCATTGTATGGGATCTGATCTGGGGCCTC
GGTGCACATGCTTTACATGTGTTTAGTCGAGGTTAAAAAAACGTCTAGGCCCCCCGAACCACGGGGACGT
GGTTTTCCTTTGAAAAACACGATGATAATATGGCCACAACCATGACCGAGTACAAGCCCACGGTGCGCCT
CGCCACCCGCGACGACGTCCCCAGGGCCGTACGCACCCTCGCCGCCGCGTTCGCCGACTACCCCGCCACG
CGCCACACCGTCGATCCGGACCGCCACATCGAGCGGGTCACCGAGCTGCAAGAACTCTTCCTCACGCGCG
TCGGGCTCGACATCGGCAAGGTGTGGGTCGCGGACGACGGCGCCGCGGTGGCGGTCTGGACCACGCCGGA
GAGCGTCGAAGCGGGGGCGGTGTTCGCCGAGATCGGCCCGCGCATGGCCGAGTTGAGCGGTTCCCGGCTG
GCCGCGCAGCAACAGATGGAAGGCCTCCTGGCGCCGCACCGGCCCAAGGAGCCCGCGTGGTTCCTGGCCA
CCGTCGGCGTCTCGCCCGACCACCAGGGCAAGGGTCTGGGCAGCGCCGTCGTGCTCCCCGGAGTGGAGGC
GGCCGAGCGCGCCGGGGTGCCCGCCTTCCTGGAGACCTCCGCGCCCCGCAACCTCCCCTTCTACGAGCGG
CTCGGCTTCACCGTCACCGCCGACGTCGAGGTGCCCGAAGGACCGCGCACCTGGTGCATGACCCGCAAGC
CCGGTGCCTGACGCCCGCCCCACGACCCGCAGCGCCCGACCGAAAGGAGCGCAGTGCTACGAGATTTCGA
TTCCACCGCCGCCTTCTATGAAAGGTTGGGCTTCGGAATCGTTTTCCGGGACGCCGGCTGGATGATCCTC
CAGCGCGGGGATCTCATGCTGGAGTTCTTCGCCCACCCCAACTTGTTTATTGCAGCTTATAATGGTTACA
AATAAAGCAATAGCATCACAAATTTCACAAATAAAGCATTTTTTTCACTGCATTCTAGTTGTGGTTTGTC
CAAACTCATCAATGTATCTTATCATGTCTGTATACCGTGGATCCGGCCGGCCCCATAACTTCGTATAGTA
TACATTATACGAAGTTATCCCCTGCAGGCATGCAAGCTTGGCGTAATCATGGTCATAGCTGTTTCCTGTG
TGAAATTGTTATCCGCTCACAATTCCACACAACATACGAGCCGGAAGCATAAAGTGTAAAGCCTGGGGTG
CCTAATGAGTGAGCTAACTCACATTAATTGCGTTGCGCTCACTGCCCGCTTTCCAGTCGGGAAACCTGTC
GTGCCAGCTGCATTAATGAATCGGCCAACGCGCGGGGAGAGGCGGTTTGCGTATTGGGCGCTCTTCCGCT
TCCTCGCTCACTGACTCGCTGCGCTCGGTCGTTCGGCTGCGGCGAGCGGTATCAGCTCACTCAAAGGCGG
TAATACGGTTATCCACAGAATCAGGGGATAACGCAGGAAAGAACATGTGAGCAAAAGGCCAGCAAAAGGC
CAGGAACCGTAAAAAGGCCGCGTTGCTGGCGTTTTTCCATAGGCTCCGCCCCCCTGACGAGCATCACAAA
AATCGACGCTCAAGTCAGAGGTGGCGAAACCCGACAGGACTATAAAGATACCAGGCGTTTCCCCCTGGAA
GCTCCCTCGTGCGCTCTCCTGTTCCGACCCTGCCGCTTACCGGATACCTGTCCGCCTTTCTCCCTTCGGG
AAGCGTGGCGCTTTCTCATAGCTCACGCTGTAGGTATCTCAGTTCGGTGTAGGTCGTTCGCTCCAAGCTG
GGCTGTGTGCACGAACCCCCCGTTCAGCCCGACCGCTGCGCCTTATCCGGTAACTATCGTCTTGAGTCCA
ACCCGGTAAGACACGACTTATCGCCACTGGCAGCAGCCACTGGTAACAGGATTAGCAGAGCGAGGTATGT
AGGCGGTGCTACAGAGTTCTTGAAGTGGTGGCCTAACTACGGCTACACTAGAAGAACAGTATTTGGTATC
TGCGCTCTGCTGAAGCCAGTTACCTTCGGAAAAAGAGTTGGTAGCTCTTGATCCGGCAAACAAACCACCG
CTGGTAGCGGTGGTTTTTTTGTTTGCAAGCAGCAGATTACGCGCAGAAAAAAAGGATCTCAAGAAGATCC
TTTGATCTTTTCTACGGGGTCTGACGCTCAGTGGAACGAAAACTCACGTTAAGGGATTTTGGTCATGAGA
TTATCAAAAAGGATCTTCACCTAGATCCTTTTAAATTAAAAATGAAGTTTTAAATCAATCTAAAGTATAT
ATGAGTAAACTTGGTCTGACAGTTACCAATGCTTAATCAGTGAGGCACCTATCTCAGCGATCTGTCTATT
TCGTTCATCCATAGTTGCCTGACTCCCCGTCGTGTAGATAACTACGATACGGGAGGGCTTACCATCTGGC
CCCAGTGCTGCAATGATACCGCGAGACCCACGCTCACCGGCTCCAGATTTATCAGCAATAAACCAGCCAG
CCGGAAGGGCCGAGCGCAGAAGTGGTCCTGCAACTTTATCCGCCTCCATCCAGTCTATTAATTGTTGCCG
GGAAGCTAGAGTAAGTAGTTCGCCAGTTAATAGTTTGCGCAACGTTGTTGCCATTGCTACAGGCATCGTG
GTGTCACGCTCGTCGTTTGGTATGGCTTCATTCAGCTCCGGTTCCCAACGATCAAGGCGAGTTACATGAT
CCCCCATGTTGTGCAAAAAAGCGGTTAGCTCCTTCGGTCCTCCGATCGTTGTCAGAAGTAAGTTGGCCGC
AGTGTTATCACTCATGGTTATGGCAGCACTGCATAATTCTCTTACTGTCATGCCATCCGTAAGATGCTTT
TCTGTGACTGGTGAGTACTCAACCAAGTCATTCTGAGAATAGTGTATGCGGCGACCGAGTTGCTCTTGCC
CGGCGTCAATACGGGATAATACCGCGCCACATAGCAGAACTTTAAAAGTGCTCATCATTGGAAAACGTTC
TTCGGGGCGAAAACTCTCAAGGATCTTACCGCTGTTGAGATCCAGTTCGATGTAACCCACTCGTGCACCC
AACTGATCTTCAGCATCTTTTACTTTCACCAGCGTTTCTGGGTGAGCAAAAACAGGAAGGCAAAATGCCG
CAAAAAAGGGAATAAGGGCGACACGGAAATGTTGAATACTCATACTCTTCCTTTTTCAATATTATTGAAG
CATTTATCAGGGTTATTGTCTCATGAGCGGATACATATTTGAATGTATTTAGAAAAATAAACAAATAGGG
GTTCCGCGCACATTTCCCCGAAAAGTGCCACCTGACGTCTAAGAAACCATTATTATCATGACATTAACCT
ATAAAAATAGGCGTATCACGAGGCCCTTTCGTC
Features (pLannotate 1.2.2; 23 found; start..end, strand, type, name):
    137..236     +  misc_feature   bom (fragment): basis of mobility region from pBR322
    242..399     -  CDS            lacZα (fragment): LacZα fragment of β-galactosidase; lacZ fragment
    409..442     -  protein_bind   loxP511: Cre-mediated recombination occurs in the 8-bp core sequence (GTATACAT). loxP511 sites are compatible with each other, but incompatible with wild-type loxP sites. Cre recombinase
    447..826     +  enhancer       CMV enhancer: human cytomegalovirus immediate early enhancer
    828..1103    +  promoter       chicken β-actin promoter: No description available
   1104..2120    +  intron         chimeric intron: chimera between introns from chicken β-actin and rabbit β-globin
   2118..2174    +  CDS            HBB (fragment): HBB_LEPEU - Experimental evidence at protein level: Swiss-Prot protein existence level 1. Involved in oxygen transport from the lung to the various peripheral tissues. From Lepus europaeus (European hare).
   2257..2559    +  CDS            MECP2 (fragment): MECP2_HUMAN - Experimental evidence at protein level: Swiss-Prot protein existence level 1. Chromosomal protein that binds to methylated DNA. It can bind specifically to a single methyl-CpG pair. It is not influenced by sequences flanking the methyl-CpGs. Mediates transcriptional repression through interaction with histone deacetylase and the corepressor SIN3A. Binds both 5-methylcytosine (5mC) and 5-hydroxymethylcytosine (5hmC)- containing DNA, with a preference for 5-methylcytosine (5mC). From Homo sapiens (Human).
   2647..3363    +  CDS            EGFP: the original enhanced GFP (Yang et al., 1996) mammalian codon-optimized
   3486..3948    +  misc_feature   IRES: internal ribosome entry site (IRES) of the encephalomyocarditis virus (EMCV)
   3962..4561    +  CDS            PuroR: puromycin N-acetyltransferase; pac from Streptomyces alboniger; confers resistance to puromycin
   4610..4735    +  CDS            ble (fragment): BLE_KLEPN - Experimental evidence at protein level: Swiss-Prot protein existence level 1. Binding protein with a strong affinity to the bleomycin family of antibiotics. Binds to CL990; an antimitotic-antibiotic compound. From Klebsiella pneumoniae.
   4730..4851    +  polyA_signal   SV40 poly(A) signal: SV40 polyadenylation signal
   4885..4918    +  protein_bind   loxP511: Cre-mediated recombination occurs in the 8-bp core sequence (GTATACAT). loxP511 sites are compatible with each other, but incompatible with wild-type loxP sites. Cre recombinase
   4921..4939    +  misc_feature   MCS (fragment): pUC18/19 multiple cloning site
   4976..4992    -  protein_bind   lac operator: The lac repressor binds to the lac operator to inhibit transcription in E. coli. This inhibition can be relieved by adding lactose or isopropyl-β-D-thiogalactopyranoside (IPTG). lac repressor encoded by lacI
   5000..5030    -  promoter       lac promoter: promoter for the E. coli lac operon
   5045..5066    -  protein_bind   CAP binding site: CAP binding activates transcription in the presence of cAMP. E. coli catabolite activator protein
   5079..5171    -  CDS            lacI (fragment): lac repressor; lacI; The lac repressor binds to the lac operator to inhibit transcription in E. coli. This inhibition can be relieved by adding lactose or isopropyl-β-D-thiogalactopyranoside (IPTG).
   5354..5942    -  rep_origin     ori: high-copy-number ColE1/pMB1/pBR322/pUC origin of replication
   6113..6973    -  CDS            AmpR: β-lactamase; bla; confers resistance to ampicillin, carbenicillin, and related antibiotics
   6974..7078    -  promoter       AmpR promoter: bla
   7173..35      +  CDS            rop (fragment) (across the origin): Rop protein, which maintains plasmids at low copy number; rop
