[The description below was written by a language model from this plasmid's Addgene catalogue record and pLannotate feature annotations shown in this document.]
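Description:
pv6_MECP2_MBD-R106W is a mammalian expression and targeting plasmid built on the parBit_v6 backbone, designed to generate stable cell lines by recombination-mediated cassette exchange (RMCE). It is propagated in E. coli as a high-copy plasmid through a ColE1/pUC-type origin and selected with ampicillin via the β-lactamase gene. Remnants of a pUC-style lacZα/lac promoter region and fragments of bom, rop and lacI are also annotated in the bacterial portion.

The payload is bracketed by two loxP511 sites in opposite orientation, the arrangement that allows Cre recombinase to swap the intervening cassette into a genomic landing site carrying matching sites while excluding the bacterial backbone. Within the cassette, the CAGGS promoter (CMV enhancer, chicken β-actin promoter and chimeric β-actin/β-globin intron) drives the methyl-CpG binding domain of mouse MECP2 carrying the R106W substitution. The insert has an N-terminal AviTag, a short peptide that can be biotinylated by BirA, and a C-terminal EGFP for visualisation. The AviTag is listed in the catalogue but is not annotated in the feature table, and the automated annotation matched the MBD to the human protein, although the record gives mouse as the species. Downstream, an EMCV IRES links a puromycin N-acetyltransferase gene to the same transcript, which ends at an SV40 polyadenylation signal, so puromycin resistance is coupled to expression of the fusion. A short bleomycin-resistance fragment annotated near the polyA signal appears to be a cloning remnant.

According to the record, the plasmid is used for stable expression of the MBD(R106W) variant in RMCE-derived cell lines. The associated publication concerns identifying protein interactomes at chromatin marks. The record does not state the functional effect of the R106W mutation.
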