Addgene plasmid #179408: pv6_MECP2_MBD-R106W
Purpose: Cell line generation via recombination-mediated cassette exchange (RMCE) and stable expression of MECP2_MBD(R106W)
Depositing lab: Tuncay Baubec. Depositing organization: University of Zurich. Publication: ChromID identifies the protein interactome at chromatin marks. Villasenor R, Pfaendler R, Ambrosi C, Butz S, Giuliani S, Bryan E, Sheahan TW, Gable AL, Schmolka N, Manzo M, Wirz J, Feller C, von Mering C, Aebersold R, Voigt P, Baubec T. Nat Biotechnol. 2020 Mar 2. pii: 10.1038/s41587-020-0434-2. doi: 10.1038/s41587-020-0434-2. PubMed 32123383.
Backbone
  Vector backbone: parBit_v6
  Vector type: Mammalian Expression
Growth in bacteria
  Bacterial resistance: Ampicillin, 100 μg/mL
  Growth temperature: 37°C
  Growth strain: DH5alpha
  Copy number: High Copy
Gene/Insert
  Gene/Insert name: MECP2_MBD(R106W) (alt name: MBD domain of MECP2)
  Species: M. musculus (mouse)
  Mutation: MBD R106W
  Entrez Gene: Mecp2 (a.k.a. 1500041B07Rik, D630021H01Rik, Mbd5, WBP10)
  Promoter: CAGGS
  Tag / fusion protein: AviTag (N terminal on insert); EGFP (C terminal on insert)
  Cloning method: Gibson Cloning
  Sequencing primers: 5′ CTGGTTGTTGTGCTGTCTC
Terms and licenses: Academic/Nonprofit Terms; Industry Terms: Not Available to Industry
How to cite: pv6_MECP2_MBD-R106W was a gift from Tuncay Baubec (Addgene plasmid # 179408 ; http://n2t.net/addgene:179408 ; RRID:Addgene_179408)
